>Addgene plasmid #139262 | pPD1025 EF1alpha TetON3G in TU6 | addgene full sequence | sequence record 325375 | Addgene NGS Result
GACGGATCGGGAGATCGAAGACGGTGTGAAGATTCAATATGTGTCGTCTATCCTCAAGATCTGGGGAGGT
CGCTGAGTAGTGCGCGAGCAAAATTTAAGCTACAACAAGGCAAGGCTTGACCGACAATTGCATGAAGAAT
CTGCTTAGGGTTAGGCGTTTTGCGCTGCTTCGCGATGTACGGGCCAGATATACGCGTGAGTAATTCATAC
AAAAGGACTCGCCCCTGCCTTGGGGAATCCCAGGGACCGTCGTTAAACTCCCACTAACGTAGAACCCAGA
GATCGCTGCGTTCCCGCCCCCTCACCCGCCCGCTCTCGTCATCACTGAGGTGGAGAAGAGCATGCGTGAG
GCTCCGGTGCCCGTCAGTGGGCAGAGCGCACATCGCCCACAGTCCCCGAGAAGTTGGGGGGAGGGGTCGG
CAATTGAACCGGTGCCTAGAGAAGGTGGCGCGGGGTAAACTGGGAAAGTGATGTCGTGTACTGGCTCCGC
CTTTTTCCCGAGGGTGGGGGAGAACCGTATATAAGTGCAGTAGTCGCCGTGAACGTTCTTTTTCGCAACG
GGTTTGCCGCCAGAACACAGGTAAGTGCCGTGTGTGGTTCCCGCGGGCCTGGCCTCTTTACGGGTTATGG
CCCTTGCGTGCCTTGAATTACTTCCACGCCCCTGGCTGCAGTACGTGATTCTTGATCCCGAGCTTCGGGT
TGGAAGTGGGTGGGAGAGTTCGAGGCCTTGCGCTTAAGGAGCCCCTTCGCCTCGTGCTTGAGTTGAGGCC
TGGCTTGGGCGCTGGGGCCGCCGCGTGCGAATCTGGTGGCACCTTCGCGCCTGTCTCGCTGCTTTCGATA
AGTCTCTAGCCATTTAAAATTTTTGATGACCTGCTGCGACGCTTTTTTTCTGGCAAGATAGTCTTGTAAA
TGCGGGCCAAGATCTGCACACTGGTATTTCGGTTTTTGGGGCCGCGGGCGGCGACGGGGCCCGTGCGTCC
CAGCGCACATGTTCGGCGAGGCGGGGCCTGCGAGCGCGGCCACCGAGAATCGGACGGGGGTAGTCTCAAG
CTGGCCGGCCTGCTCTGGTGCCTGGCCTCGCGCCGCCGTGTATCGCCCCGCCCTGGGCGGCAAGGCTGGC
CCGGTCGGCACCAGTTGCGTGAGCGGAAAGATGGCCGCTTCCCGGCCCTGCTGCAGGGAGCTCAAAATGG
AGGACGCGGCGCTCGGGAGAGCGGGCGGGTGAGTCACCCACACAAAGGAAAAGGGCCTTTCCGTCCTCAG
CCGTCGCTTCATGTGACTCCACGGAGTACCGGGCGCCGTCCAGGCACCTCGATTAGTTCTCGAGCTTTTG
GAGTACGTCGTCTTTAGGTTGGGGGGAGGGGTTTTATGCGATGGAGTTTCCCCACACTGAGTGGGTGGAG
ACTGAAGTTAGGCCAGCTTGGCACTTGATGTAATTCTCCTTGGAATTTGCCCTTTTTGAGTTTGGATCTT
GGTTCATTCTCAAGCCTCAGACAGTGGTTCAAAGTTTTTTTCTTCCATTTCAGGTGTCGTGAGAGCTCGT
TTAGTGAACCGTCAGATCGCCTGGAGACGCCATCCACGCTGTTTTGACCTCCATAGAAGAGAACGGGACC
GATCCAAATTCTCGAGGCTAGCGCCACCATGTCTAGACTGGACAAGAGCAAAGTCATAAACTCTGCTCTG
GAATTACTCAATGGAGTCGGTATCGAAGGCCTGACGACAAGGAAACTCGCTCAAAAGCTGGGAGTTGAGC
AGCCTACCCTGTACTGGCACGTGAAGAACAAGCGGGCCCTGCTCGATGCCCTGCCAATCGAGATGCTGGA
CAGGCATCATACCCACTCCTGCCCCCTGGAAGGCGAGTCATGGCAAGACTTTCTGCGGAACAACGCCAAG
TCATACCGCTGTGCTCTCCTCTCACATCGCGACGGGGCTAAAGTGCATCTCGGCACCCGCCCAACAGAGA
AACAGTACGAAACCCTGGAAAATCAGCTCGCGTTCCTGTGTCAGCAAGGCTTCTCCCTGGAGAACGCACT
GTACGCTCTGTCCGCCGTGGGCCACTTTACACTGGGCTGCGTATTGGAGGAACAGGAGCATCAAGTAGCA
AAAGAGGAAAGAGAGACACCTACCACCGATTCTATGCCCCCACTTCTGAAACAAGCAATTGAGCTGTTCG
ACCGGCAGGGAGCCGAACCTGCCTTCCTTTTCGGCCTGGAACTAATCATATGTGGCCTGGAGAAACAGCT
AAAGTGCGAAAGCGGCGGGCCGACCGACGCCCTTGACGATTTTGACTTAGACATGCTCCCAGCCGATGCC
CTTGACGACTTTGACCTTGATATGCTGCCTGCTGACGCTCTTGACGATTTTGACCTTGACATGCTCCCCG
GGTAAGCGGCCGCTCGAGTCTAGAGGGCCCGTTTAAACCCGCTGATCAGCCTCGACTGTGCCTTCTAGTT
GCCAGCCATCTGTTGTTTGCCCCTCCCCCGTGCCTTCCTTGACCCTGGAAGGTGCCACTCCCACTGTCCT
TTCCTAATAAAATGAGGAAATTGCATCGCATTGTCTGAGTAGGTGTCATTCTATTCTGGGGGGTGGGGTG
GGGCAGGACAGCAAGGGGGAGGATTGGGAAGTCAATAGCAGGCATGCTGGGGATGCGGTGGGCTCTATGG
CTTCTGAGGCAGGTCGAAGAGACTTACACCCGTAGACGTCGGAGCGCATCGCGATAAGCTCTAGAGGGAC
AGCCCCCCCCCAAAGCCCCCAGGGATGTAATTACGTCCCTCCCCCGCTAGGGGGCAGCAGCGAGCCGCCC
GGGGCTCCGCTCCGGTCCGGCGCTCCCCCCGCATCCCCGAGCCGGCAGCGTGCGGGGACAGCCCGGGCAC
GGGGAAGGTGGCACGGGATCGCTTTCCTCTGAACGCTTCTCGCTGCTCTTTGAGCCTGCAGACACCTGGG
GGGATACGGGGAAAAAGCTTTAGGCTGAAAGAGAGATTTAGAATGACAGAATCATAGAACGGCCTGCGTA
CGGATGGGGCTCTAGCTCTAGAGCTTGATATCGAATTCCTGCAGCCCCGCTAGAGGGACAGCCCCCCCCC
AAAGCCCCCAGGGATGTAATTACGTCCCTCCCCCGCTAGGGGGCAGCAGCGAGCCGCCCGGGGCTCCGCT
CCGGTCCGGCGCTCCCCCCGCATCCCCGAGCCGGCAGCGTGCGGGGACAGCCCGGGCACGGGGAAGGTGG
CACGGGATCGCTTTCCTCTGAACGCTTCTCGCTGCTCTTTGAGCCTGCAGACACCTGGGGGGATACGGGG
AAAAAGCTTTAGGCTGAAAGAGAGATTTAGAATGACAGAATCATAGAACGGCCTGGGCGCGCCTGGTGGC
GAACGATCAACAGACGGGAGAGGGAGCAAGTCTTCGCTGACAGCGACCGGACTCTAGGGGGTATCCCC
[124 nt withheld, positions 3429-3552]
C
[91 nt withheld, positions 3554-3644]
A
[49 nt withheld, positions 3646-3694]
CCTTTGACGTTGGAGTCCACGTTCTTT
[37 nt withheld, positions 3722-3758]
ACCCTATCTCGGTCTATTCTTTTGATTTATAAGGGATTTTGCCGATTTCGGCCTATTGGTTAAAAAATGA
GCTGATTTAACAAAAATTTAACGCGAATTAATTCTGTGGAATGTGTGTCAGTTAGGCTCAATTAGTCAGC
AACCATAGTCCCGCCCCTAACTCCGCCCATCCCGCCCCTAACTCCGCCCAGTTCCGCCCATTCTCCGCCC
CATGGCTGACTAATTTTTTTTATTTATGCAGAGGCCGAGGCCGCCTCTGCCTCTGAGCTATTCCAGAAGT
AGTGAGGAGGCTTTTTTGGAGGCCTAGGCTTTTGCAAAAAGCTCCCGGGAGCTTGTATATCCATTTTCGG
AGGTTGGGCTTCGGAATCGTTTTCCGGGACGCCGGCTGGATGATCCTCCAGCGCGGGGATCTCATGCTGG
AGTTCTTCGCCCACCCCAACTTGTTTATTGCAGCTTATAATGGTTACAAATAAAGCAATAGCATCACAAA
TTTCACAAATAAAGCATTTTTTTCACTGCATTCTAGTTGTGGTTTGTCCAAACTCATCAATGTATCTTAT
CATGTCTGTATACCGTCGACCTCTAGCTAGAGCTTGGCGTAATCATGGTCATAGCTGTTTCCTGTGTGAA
ATTGTTATCCGCTCACAATTCCACACAACATACGAGCCGGAAGCATAAAGTGTAAAGCCTGGGGTGCCTA
ATGAGTGAGCTAACTCACATTAATTGCGTTGCGCTCACTGCCCGCTTTCCAGTCGGGAAACCTGTCGTGC
CAGCTGCATTAATGAATCGGCCAACGCGCGGGGAGAGGCGGTTTGCGTATTGGGCGCTCTTCCGCTTCCT
CGCTCACTGACTCGCTGCGCTCGGTCGTTCGGCTGCGGCGAGCGGTATCAGCTCACTCAAAGGCGGTAAT
ACGGTTATCCACAGAATCAGGGGATAACGCAGGAAAGAACATGTGAGCAAAAGGCCAGCAAAAGGCCAGG
AACCGTAAAAAGGCCGCGTTGCTGGCGTTTTTCCATAGGCTCCGCCCCCCTGACGAGCATCACAAAAATC
GACGCTCAAGTCAGAGGTGGCGAAACCCGACAGGACTATAAAGATACCAGGCGTTTCCCCCTGGAAGCTC
CCTCGTGCGCTCTCCTGTTCCGACCCTGCCGCTTACCGGATACCTGTCCGCCTTTCTCCCTTCGGGAAGC
GTGGCGCTTTCTCATAGCTCACGCTGTAGGTATCTCAGTTCGGTGTAGGTCGTTCGCTCCAAGCTGGGCT
GTGTGCACGAACCCCCCGTTCAGCCCGACCGCTGCGCCTTATCCGGTAACTATCGTCTTGAGTCCAACCC
GGTAAGACACGACTTATCGCCACTGGCAGCAGCCACTGGTAACAGGATTAGCAGAGCGAGGTATGTAGGC
GGTGCTACAGAGTTCTTGAAGTGGTGGCCTAACTACGGCTACACTAGAAGAACAGTATTTGGTATCTGCG
CTCTGCTGAAGCCAGTTACCTTCGGAAAAAGAGTTGGTAGCTCTTGATCCGGCAAACAAACCACCGCTGG
TAGCGGTGGTTTTTTTGTTTGCAAGCAGCAGATTACGCGCAGAAAAAAAGGATCTCAAGAAGATCCTTTG
ATCTTTTCTACGGGGTCTGACGCTCAGTGGAACGAAAACTCACGTTAAGGGATTTTGGTCATGAGATTAT
CAAAAAGGATCTTCACCTAGATCCTTTTAAATTAAAAATGAAGTTTTAAATCAATCTAAAGTATATATGA
GTAAACTTGGTCTGACAGTTACCAATGCTTAATCAGTGAGGCACCTATCTCAGCGATCTGTCTATTTCGT
TCATCCATAGTTGCCTGACTCCCCGTCGTGTAGATAACTACGATACGGGAGGGCTTACCATCTGGCCCCA
GTGCTGCAATGATACCGCGAGATCCACGCTCACCGGCTCCAGATTTATCAGCAATAAACCAGCCAGCCGG
AAGGGCCGAGCGCAGAAGTGGTCCTGCAACTTTATCCGCCTCCATCCAGTCTATTAATTGTTGCCGGGAA
GCTAGAGTAAGTAGTTCGCCAGTTAATAGTTTGCGCAACGTTGTTGCCATTGCTACAGGCATCGTGGTGT
CACGCTCGTCGTTTGGTATGGCTTCATTCAGCTCCGGTTCCCAACGATCAAGGCGAGTTACATGATCCCC
CATGTTGTGCAAAAAAGCGGTTAGCTCCTTCGGTCCTCCGATCGTTGTCAGAAGTAAGTTGGCCGCAGTG
TTATCACTCATGGTTATGGCAGCACTGCATAATTCTCTTACTGTCATGCCATCCGTAAGATGCTTTTCTG
TGACTGGTGAGTACTCAACCAAGTCATTCTGAGAATAGTGTATGCGGCGACCGAGTTGCTCTTGCCCGGC
GTCAATACGGGATAATACCGCGCCACATAGCAGAACTTTAAAAGTGCTCATCATTGGAAAACGTTCTTCG
GGGCGAAAACTCTCAAGGATCTTACCGCTGTTGAGATCCAGTTCGATGTAACCCACTCGTGCACCCAACT
GATCTTCAGCATCTTTTACTTTCACCAGCGTTTCTGGGTGAGCAAAAACAGGAAGGCAAAATGCCGCAAA
AAAGGGAATAAGGGCGACACGGAAATGTTGAATACTCATACTCTTCCTTTTTCAATATTATTGAAGCATT
TATCAGGGTTATTGTCTCATGAGCGGATACATATTTGAATGTATTTAGAAAAATAAACAAATAGGGGTTC
CGCGCACATTTCCCCGAAAAGTGCCACCTGACGTC
Features (pLannotate 1.2.2; 19 found; start..end, strand, type, name):
    369..580     +  promoter       EF-1α core promoter: core promoter for human elongation factor EF-1α
    581..694     +  intron         EF-1α intron A (fragment): intron upstream of the start codon of human EF-1α
   1320..1523    +  intron         EF-1α intron A: truncated intron upstream of the start codon of human EF-1α
   1532..1566    +  promoter       TRE3GV promoter (fragment): 3rd-generation Tet-responsive promoter that can be activated by binding of Tet-On® 3G, optimized for retroviral and lentiviral vectors
   1639..2385    +  CDS            Tet-On® 3G: modified rtTA protein that binds tightly to promoters containing the tet operator in the presence of doxycycline
   2436..2547    +  polyA_signal   bGH poly(A) signal: bovine growth hormone polyadenylation signal
   3032..3057    -  misc_feature   MCS (fragment): pBluescript multiple cloning site
   3429..3857    +  rep_origin     f1 ori (sequence partly withheld): f1 bacteriophage origin of replication; arrow indicates direction of (+) strand synthesis
   3862..3884    +  promoter       SV40 promoter (fragment): SV40 enhancer and early promoter
   3885..4076    +  promoter       SV40 promoter: SV40 early promoter
   4103..4201    +  CDS            ble (fragment): BLE_KLEPN - Experimental evidence at protein level: Swiss-Prot protein existence level 1. Binding protein with a strong affinity to the bleomycin family of antibiotics. Binds to CL990; an antimitotic-antibiotic compound. From Klebsiella pneumoniae.
   4196..4317    +  polyA_signal   SV40 poly(A) signal: SV40 polyadenylation signal
   4390..4406    -  protein_bind   lac operator: The lac repressor binds to the lac operator to inhibit transcription in E. coli. This inhibition can be relieved by adding lactose or isopropyl-β-D-thiogalactopyranoside (IPTG). lac repressor encoded by lacI
   4414..4444    -  promoter       lac promoter: promoter for the E. coli lac operon
   4459..4480    -  protein_bind   CAP binding site: CAP binding activates transcription in the presence of cAMP. E. coli catabolite activator protein
   4493..4585    -  CDS            lacI (fragment): lac repressor; lacI; The lac repressor binds to the lac operator to inhibit transcription in E. coli. This inhibition can be relieved by adding lactose or isopropyl-β-D-thiogalactopyranoside (IPTG).
   4768..5356    -  rep_origin     ori: high-copy-number ColE1/pMB1/pBR322/pUC origin of replication
   5527..6387    -  CDS            AmpR: β-lactamase; bla; confers resistance to ampicillin, carbenicillin, and related antibiotics
   6388..6492    -  promoter       AmpR promoter: bla
