[The description below was written by a language model from this plasmid's Addgene catalogue record and pLannotate feature annotations shown in this document.]
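Description:
pPD1025 EF1alpha TetON3G in TU6 is a 6.5 kb mammalian expression plasmid for synthetic biology work, built by inserting a synthetic TetON3G coding sequence between retained NheI and NotI sites of a backbone derived from pJM451 (an EF1alpha EBFP2-P2A-BlastR construct in the "TUPV2" format). The name and purpose field place this plasmid in the "TU6/TUPV6" position of what appears to be a series of transcription-unit vectors, although the record does not explain the numbering scheme or how the units are meant to be combined. In bacteria it is maintained at high copy through a ColE1/pUC-type origin and selected with ampicillin via the bla gene and its native promoter. An f1 origin is also present, along with remnants of lac regulatory elements and a pBluescript cloning site.

The payload is a single constitutive transcription unit. The human EF-1α core promoter and portions of its intron A drive the Tet-On 3G coding sequence, which is terminated by the bovine growth hormone polyadenylation signal. Tet-On 3G is a modified reverse tetracycline transactivator that binds tet operator-containing promoters in the presence of doxycycline, so this plasmid supplies the activator half of a doxycycline-inducible system. A short match to the TRE3GV promoter annotated just upstream of the coding sequence is only a fragment and should not be read as a functional responsive promoter. Downstream, an SV40 early promoter and SV40 poly(A) signal flank only a fragment of a bleomycin-resistance gene, so no intact mammalian selection marker is annotated.
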