Addgene plasmid #139262: pPD1025 EF1alpha TetON3G in TU6
Purpose: Expresses TetON3G under hEF1alpha in TUPV6
Depositing lab: Joshua Leonard. Depositing organization: Northwestern University.
Backbone
  Vector backbone: pJM451 EF1alpha EBFP2-P2A-BlastR (TUPV2)
  Vector type: Mammalian Expression, Synthetic Biology
Growth in bacteria
  Bacterial resistance: Ampicillin, 100 μg/mL
  Growth temperature: 37°C
  Growth strain: DH5alpha
  Copy number: High Copy
Gene/Insert
  Gene/Insert name: TetON3G
  Species: Synthetic
  Promoter: hEF1alpha
  Cloning method: Restriction Enzyme; 5′ cloning site NheI (not destroyed); 3′ cloning site NotI (not destroyed)
Terms and licenses: Academic/Nonprofit Terms; Industry Terms: Not Available to Industry
Depositor comments: Leonard Lab plasmid reference number: L1581
How to cite: pPD1025 EF1alpha TetON3G in TU6 was a gift from Joshua Leonard (Addgene plasmid # 139262 ; http://n2t.net/addgene:139262 ; RRID:Addgene_139262)
