>Addgene plasmid #139262 | pPD1025 EF1alpha TetON3G in TU6 | depositor partial sequence | sequence record 269358 | TetON3G
ATGTCTAGACTGGACAAGAGCAAAGTCATAAACTCTGCTCTGGAATTACTCAATGGAGTCGGTATCGAAG
GCCTGACGACAAGGAAACTCGCTCAAAAGCTGGGAGTTGAGCAGCCTACCCTGTACTGGCACGTGAAGAA
CAAGCGGGCCCTGCTCGATGCCCTGCCAATCGAGATGCTGGACAGGCATCATACCCACTCCTGCCCCCTG
GAAGGCGAGTCATGGCAAGACTTTCTGCGGAACAACGCCAAGTCATACCGCTGTGCTCTCCTCTCACATC
GCGACGGGGCTAAAGTGCATCTCGGCACCCGCCCAACAGAGAAACAGTACGAAACCCTGGAAAATCAGCT
CGCGTTCCTGTGTCAGCAAGGCTTCTCCCTGGAGAACGCACTGTACGCTCTGTCCGCCGTGGGCCACTTT
ACACTGGGCTGCGTATTGGAGGAACAGGAGCATCAAGTAGCAAAAGAGGAAAGAGAGACACCTACCACCG
ATTCTATGCCCCCACTTCTGAAACAAGCAATTGAGCTGTTCGACCGGCAGGGAGCCGAACCTGCCTTCCT
TTTCGGCCTGGAACTAATCATATGTGGCCTGGAGAAACAGCTAAAGTGCGAAAGCGGCGGGCCGACCGAC
GCCCTTGACGATTTTGACTTAGACATGCTCCCAGCCGATGCCCTTGACGACTTTGACCTTGATATGCTGC
CTGCTGACGCTCTTGACGATTTTGACCTTGACATGCTCCCCGGGTAA
